Addgene plasmid #70618: R777-E333 Hs.SPRY4
Purpose: Gateway ORF clone of human SPRY4 [NM_001127496.1] with stop codon (for native or N-terminal fusions)
Depositing lab: Dominic Esposito. Depositing organization: National Cancer Institute (NCI).
Backbone
  Vector backbone: pDonor-255
  Backbone size w/o insert (bp): 2693
  Vector type: Gateway Entry Clone
Growth in bacteria
  Bacterial resistance: Spectinomycin, 50 μg/mL
  Growth temperature: 37°C
  Growth strain: DH10B
  Copy number: High Copy
Gene/Insert
  Gene/Insert name: SPRY4
  Species: H. sapiens (human)
  Insert size (bp): 897
  GenBank ID: NM_001127496.1
  Entrez Gene: SPRY4 (a.k.a. HH17)
  Cloning method: Gateway Cloning
  Sequencing primers: 5′ M13F 23-mer (5'-CCCAGTCACGACGTTGTAAAACG); 3′ attLR 23-mer (5'-TAACATCAGAGATTTTGAGACAC)
Terms and licenses: Academic/Nonprofit Terms; Industry Terms: Not Available to Industry
How to cite: R777-E333 Hs.SPRY4 was a gift from Dominic Esposito (Addgene plasmid # 70618 ; http://n2t.net/addgene:70618 ; RRID:Addgene_70618)
