[The description below was written by a language model from this plasmid's Addgene catalogue record and pLannotate feature annotations shown in this document.]
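Description:
R777-E333 Hs.SPRY4 is a Gateway entry clone built on the pDonor-255 backbone, carrying the open reading frame of human SPRY4 (sprouty homolog 4, transcript NM_001127496.1). The plasmid is about 3.6 kb in total and is maintained in E. coli at high copy through a ColE1/pUC-type origin. Selection is with spectinomycin, conferred by an aadA (SmR) aminoglycoside adenylyltransferase gene. Short remnants of a class 1 integron Pc promoter and a gentamicin acetyltransferase gene lie just upstream of this marker and probably reflect the origin of the resistance cassette. rrnB T1 and T2 terminators elsewhere in the backbone help insulate the cloning region from read-through transcription, and small lacZα and lacI fragments appear to be non-functional leftovers.

The 897 bp SPRY4 coding sequence sits between two attL recombination sites, annotated by the automated feature caller as attL3 and a partial attL2. These sites let LR Clonase transfer the ORF into attR-containing destination vectors. The entry clone has no annotated promoter positioned to drive the insert, so expression depends on the destination vector chosen. Because the ORF retains its stop codon, it is suited to expression of the native protein or to N-terminal tag fusions, but not C-terminal fusions. SPRY4 encodes a negative regulator of receptor tyrosine kinase signalling that suppresses MAPK pathway activation downstream of the insulin receptor and EGFR and inhibits Ras-independent RAF1 activation. The clone therefore serves as a starting reagent for building expression constructs to study Ras/MAPK pathway regulation.
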