Features (pLannotate 1.2.2; 11 found; start..end, strand, type, name):
     18..54      -  CDS            lacZα (fragment): LacZα fragment of β-galactosidase; lacZ fragment
     85..180     +  protein_bind   attL3: mutant version of attL; recombination site for the Gateway® LR reaction LR Clonase™
    186..1082    +  CDS            SPRY4: SPY4_HUMAN - Experimental evidence at protein level: Swiss-Prot protein existence level 1. Suppresses the insulin receptor and EGFR-transduced MAPK signaling pathway, but does not inhibit MAPK activation by a constitutively active mutant Ras (PubMed:12027893). Probably impairs the formation of GTP-Ras (PubMed:12027893). Inhibits Ras-independent, but not Ras-dependent, activation of RAF1 (PubMed:12717443). Represses integrin-mediated cell spreading via inhibition of TESK1-mediated phosphorylation of cofilin (PubMed:15584898). From Homo sapiens (Human).
   1090..1183    -  protein_bind   attL2 (fragment): mutant version of attL; recombination site for the Gateway® LR reaction LR Clonase™
   1298..1321    +  promoter       Pc promoter (fragment): intI1 (promoter lies within the coding sequence); class 1 integron promoter
   1497..1553    +  CDS            GmR (fragment): gentamycin acetyltransferase; aacC1; confers resistance to gentamycin
   1560..2351    +  CDS            SmR: aminoglycoside adenylyltransferase (Murphy, 1985); aadA; confers resistance to spectinomycin and streptomycin
   2444..3032    +  rep_origin     ori: high-copy-number ColE1/pMB1/pBR322/pUC origin of replication
   3215..3307    +  CDS            lacI (fragment): lac repressor; lacI; The lac repressor binds to the lac operator to inhibit transcription in E. coli. This inhibition can be relieved by adding lactose or isopropyl-β-D-thiogalactopyranoside (IPTG).
   3362..3389    -  terminator     rrnB T2 terminator: transcription terminator T2 from the E. coli rrnB gene
   3521..3564    +  terminator     rrnB T1 terminator: Escherichia coli rrnB; transcription terminator T1 from the E. coli rrnB gene
>Addgene plasmid #70618 | R777-E333 Hs.SPRY4 | depositor full sequence | sequence record 126067 | Full Sequence
TTAACGCTAGCATGGATGTTTTCCCAGTCACGACGTTGTAAAACGACGGCCAGTCTTAAAATTCGAGCTC
GGTCCGAGGATCCGAAATAATGATTTTATTTTGACTGATAGTGACCTGTTCGTTGCAACAAATTGATAAG
CAATGCTTTTTTATAATGCCAACTTTGTACAAAAAAGTTGGCACCATGGAGCCCCCGATCCCACAGAGCG
CCCCCTTGACTCCCAACTCAGTCATGGTCCAGCCCCTTCTTGACAGCCGGATGTCCCACAGCCGGCTCCA
GCACCCACTCACCATCCTACCCATTGACCAGGTGAAGACCAGCCATGTGGAGAATGACTACATAGACAAC
CCTAGCCTGGCCCTGACCACCGGCCCAAAGCGGACCCGGGGCGGGGCCCCAGAGCTGGCCCCGACGCCCG
CCCGCTGTGACCAGGATGTCACCCACCATTGGATCTCCTTCAGCGGGCGCCCCAGCTCTGTGAGCAGCAG
CAGCAGCACATCCTCTGACCAACGGCTCTTAGACCACATGGCACCACCACCCGTGGCTGACCAGGCCTCA
CCAAGGGCTGTGCGCATCCAGCCCAAGGTGGTCCACTGCCAGCCGCTGGACCTCAAGGGCCCGGCGGTCC
CACCCGAGCTGGACAAGCACTTCTTGCTGTGCGAGGCCTGTGGGAAGTGTAAATGCAAGGAGTGTGCATC
CCCCCGGACGTTGCCTTCCTGCTGGGTCTGCAACCAGGAGTGCCTGTGCTCAGCCCAGACTCTGGTCAAC
TATGGCACGTGCATGTGTTTGGTGCAGGGCATCTTCTACCACTGCACGAATGAGGACGATGAGGGCTCCT
GCGCTGACCACCCCTGCTCCTGCTCCCGCTCCAACTGCTGCGCCCGCTGGTCCTTCATGGGTGCTCTCTC
CGTGGTGCTGCCCTGCCTGCTCTGCTACCTGCCTGCCACCGGCTGCGTGAAGCTGGCCCAGCGTGGCTAC
GACCGTCTGCGCCGCCCTGGTTGCCGCTGCAAGCACACGAACAGCGTCATCTGCAAAGCAGCCAGCGGGG
ATGCCAAGACCAGCAGGCCCGACAAGCCTTTCTAATCAACTTTCTTGTACAAAGTTGGCATTATAGGAAA
GCATTGCTTATCAATTTGTTGCAACGAACAGGTCACTATCAGTCAAAATAAAATCATTATTTGCATGCAA
GCTTAGATCCTCTAGACCAGCCAGGACAGAAATGCCTCGACTTCGCTGCTACCCAAGGTTGCCGGGTGAC
GCACACCGTGGAAACGGATGAAGGCACGAACCCAGTGGACATAAGCCTGTTCGGTTCGTAAGCTGTAATG
CAAGTAGCGTATGCGCTCACGCAACTGGTCCAGAACCTTGACCGAACGCAGCGGTGGTAACGGCGCAGTG
GCGGTTTTCATGGCTTGTTATGACTGTTTTTTTGGGGTACAGTCTATGCCTCGGGCATCCAAGCAGCAAG
CGCGTTACGCCGTGGGTCGATGTTTGATGTTATGGAGCAGCAACGATGTTACGCAGCAGGGCAGTCGCCC
TAAAACAAAGTTAAACATTATGAGGGAAGCGGTGATCGCCGAAGTATCGACTCAACTATCAGAGGTAGTT
GGCGTCATCGAGCGCCATCTCGAACCGACGTTGCTGGCCGTACATTTGTACGGCTCCGCAGTGGATGGCG
GCCTGAAGCCACACAGTGATATTGATTTGCTGGTTACGGTGACCGTAAGGCTTGATGAAACAACGCGGCG
AGCTTTGATCAACGACCTTTTGGAAACTTCGGCTTCCCCTGGAGAGAGCGAGATTCTCCGCGCTGTAGAA
GTCACCATTGTTGTGCACGACGACATCATTCCGTGGCGTTATCCAGCTAAGCGCGAACTGCAATTTGGAG
AATGGCAGCGCAATGACATTCTTGCAGGTATCTTCGAGCCAGCCACGATCGACATTGATCTGGCTATCTT
GCTGACAAAAGCAAGAGAACATAGCGTTGCCTTGGTAGGTCCAGCGGCGGAGGAACTCTTTGATCCGGTT
CCTGAACAGGATCTATTTGAGGCGCTAAATGAAACCTTAACGCTATGGAACTCGCCGCCCGACTGGGCTG
GCGATGAGCGAAATGTAGTGCTTACGTTGTCCCGCATTTGGTACAGCGCAGTAACCGGCAAAATCGCGCC
GAAGGATGTCGCTGCCGACTGGGCAATGGAGCGCCTGCCGGCCCAGTATCAGCCCGTCATACTTGAAGCT
AGACAGGCTTATCTTGGACAAGAAGAAGATCGCTTGGCCTCGCGCGCAGATCAGTTGGAAGAATTTGTCC
ACTACGTGAAAGGCGAGATCACCAAGGTAGTCGGCAAATAACCCTCGAGCCACCCATGACCAAAATCCCT
TAACGTGAGTTACGCGTCGTTCCACTGAGCGTCAGACCCCGTAGAAAAGATCAAAGGATCTTCTTGAGAT
CCTTTTTTTCTGCGCGTAATCTGCTGCTTGCAAACAAAAAAACCACCGCTACCAGCGGTGGTTTGTTTGC
CGGATCAAGAGCTACCAACTCTTTTTCCGAAGGTAACTGGCTTCAGCAGAGCGCAGATACCAAATACTGT
CCTTCTAGTGTAGCCGTAGTTAGGCCACCACTTCAAGAACTCTGTAGCACCGCCTACATACCTCGCTCTG
CTAATCCTGTTACCAGTGGCTGCTGCCAGTGGCGATAAGTCGTGTCTTACCGGGTTGGACTCAAGACGAT
AGTTACCGGATAAGGCGCAGCGGTCGGGCTGAACGGGGGGTTCGTGCACACAGCCCAGCTTGGAGCGAAC
GACCTACACCGAACTGAGATACCTACAGCGTGAGCATTGAGAAAGCGCCACGCTTCCCGAAGGGAGAAAG
GCGGACAGGTATCCGGTAAGCGGCAGGGTCGGAACAGGAGAGCGCACGAGGGAGCTTCCAGGGGGAAACG
CCTGGTATCTTTATAGTCCTGTCGGGTTTCGCCACCTCTGACTTGAGCGTCGATTTTTGTGATGCTCGTC
AGGGGGGCGGAGCCTATGGAAAAACGCCAGCAACGCGGCCTTTTTACGGTTCCTGGCCTTTTGCTGGCCT
TTTGCTCACATGTTCTTTCCTGCGTTATCCCCTGATTCTGTGGATAACCGTATTACCGCCTTTGAGTGAG
CTGATACCGCTCGCCGCAGCCGAACGACCGAGCGCAGCGAGTCAGTGAGCGAGGAAGCGGAAGAGCGCCC
AATACGCAAACCGCCTCTCCCCGCGCGTTGGCCGATTCATTAATGCAGCTGGCACGACAGGTTTCCCGAC
TGGAAAGCGGGCAGTGAGCGCAACGCAATTAATACGCGTACCGCTAGCCAGGAAGAGTTTGTAGAAACGC
AAAAAGGCCATCCGTCAGGATGGCCTTCTGCTTAGTTTGATGCCTGGCAGTTTATGGCGGGCGTCCTGCC
CGCCACCCTCCGGGCCGTTGCTTCACAACGTTCAAATCCGCTCCCGGCGGATTTGTCCTACTCAGGAGAG
CGTTCACCGACAAACAACAGATAAAACGAAAGGCCCAGTCTTCCGACTGAGCCTTTCGTTTTATTTGATG
CCTGGCAGTTCCCTACTCTCGCG
