>Addgene plasmid #70618 | R777-E333 Hs.SPRY4 | addgene partial sequence | sequence record 132071 | pCR8_R1 5'-cgaaccgaacaggcttatgt-3'
GGTGTGCGTCACCCGGCAACCTTGGGTAGCAGCGAAGTCGAGGCATTTCTGTCCTGGCTGGTCTAGAGGA
TCTAAGCTTGCATGCAAATAATGATTTTATTTTGACTGATAGTGACCTGTTCGTTGCAACAAATTGATAA
GCAATGCTTTCCTATAATGCCAACTTTGTACAAGAAAGTTGATTAGAAAGGCTTGTCGGGCCTGCTGGTC
TTGGCATCCCCGCTGGCTGCTTTGCAGATGACGCTGTTCGTGTGCTTGCAGCGGCAACCAGGGCGGCGCA
GACGGTCGTAGCCACGCTGGGCCAGCTTCACGCAGCCGGTGGCAGGCAGGTAGCAGAGCAGGCAGGGCAG
CACCACGGAGAGAGCACCCATGAAGGACCAGCGGGCGCAGCAGTTGGAGCGGGAGCAGGAGCAGGGGTGG
TCAGCGCAGGAGCCCTCATCGTCCTCATTCGTGCAGTGGTAGAAGATGCCCTGCACCAAACACATGCACG
TGCCATAGTTGACCAGAGTCTGGGCTGAGCACAGGCACTCCTGGTTGCAGACCCAGCAGGAAGGCAACGT
CCGGGGGGATGCACACTCCTTGCATTTACACTTCCCACAGGCCTCGCACAGCAAGAAGTGCTTGTCCAGC
TCGGGTGGGACCGCCGGGCCCTTGAGGTCCAGCGGCTGGCAGTGGACCACCTTGGGCTGGATGCGCACAG
CCCTTGGTGAGGCCTGGTCAGCCACGGGTGGTGGTGCCATGTGGTCTAAGAGCCGTTGGTCAGAGGATGT
GCTGCTGCTGCTGCTCACAGAGCTGGGGCGCCCGCTGAAGGAGATCCAATGGTGGGTGACATCCTGGTCA
CAGCGGGCGGGCGTCGGGGCCAGCTCTGGGGCCCCGCCCCGGGTCCGCTTTGGGCCGGTGGTCAGGGCCA
GGCTAGGGTTGTCTATGTAGTCATTCTCCACATGGCTGGTCTTCACCTGGTCAATGGGTAGGATGGTGAG
TGGGTGCTGGAGCCGGCTGTGGGACATCCGGCTGTCAAGAAGGGGCT
